>Addgene plasmid #136470 | pCS2+MLS-HyPer7 | addgene full sequence | sequence record 271540 | Addgene NGS Result
GCCAATTCAATATGGCGTATATGGACTCATGCCAATTCAATATGGTGGATCTGGACCTGTGCCAATTCAA
TATGGCGTATATGGACTCGTGCCAATTCAATATGGTGGATCTGGACCCCAGCCAATTCAATATGGCGGAC
TTGGCACCATGCCAATTCAATATGGCGGACCTGGCACTGTGCCAACTGGGGAGGGGTCTACTTGGCACGG
TGCCAAGTTTGAGGAGGGGTCTTGGCCCTGTGCCAAGTCCGCCATATTGAATTGGCATGGTGCCAATAAT
GGCGGCCATATTGGCTATATGCCAGGATCAATATATAGGCAATATCCAATATGGCCCTATGCCAATATGG
CTATTGGCCAGGTTCAATACTATGTATTGGCCCTATGCCATATAGTATTCCATATATGGGTTTTCCTATT
GACGTAGATAGCCCCTCCCAATGGGCGGTCCCATATACCATATATGGGGCTTCCTAATACCGCCCATAGC
CACTCCCCCATTGACGTCAATGGTCTCTATATATGGTCTTTCCTATTGACGTCATATGGGCGGTCCTATT
GACGTATATGGCGCCTCCCCCATTGACGTCAATTACGGTAAATGGCCCGCCTGGCTCAATGCCCATTGAC
GTCAATAGGACCACCCACCATTGACGTCAATGGGATGGCTCATTGCCCATTCATATCCGTTCTCACGCCC
CCTATTGACGTCAATGACGGTAAATGGCCCACTTGGCAGTACATCAATATCTATTAATAGTAACTTGGCA
AGTACATTACTATTGGAAGTACGCCAGGGTACATTGGCAGTACTCCCATTGACGTCAATGGCGGTAAATG
GCCCGCGATGGCTGCCAAGTACATCCCCATTGACGTCAATGGGGAGGGGCAATGACGCAAATGGGCGTTC
CATTGACGTAAATGGGCGGTAGGCGTGCCTAATGGGAGGTCTATATAAGCAATGCTCGTTTAGGGAACCG
CCATTCTGCCTGGGGACGTCGGAGCAAGCTTGATTTAGGTGACACTATAGAATACAAGCTACTTGTTCTT
TTTGCAGGATCCCATCGATTCGAATTCGCCACCATGTCCGTCCTGACGCCGCTGCTGCTGCGGGGCTTGA
CAGGCTCGGCCCGGCGGCTCCCAGTGCCGCGCGCCAAGATCCATTCGTTGGGGGATCTGTCCGTCCTGAC
GCCGCTGCTGCTGCGGGGCTTGACAGGCTCGGCCCGGCGGCTCCCAGTGCCGCGCGCCAAGATCCATTCG
TTGGGGGATACCGGTCACCTGGCTAATGAGGAGCAAAACGAATTGGAAGGTGCTTTTAAGCTGGGCTTGA
TCTTTACCGTCGCCCCGTACTTGCTGCCTAAGTTGATCGTCAGCCTGCGCCGCACCGCCCCGAAGATGCC
TTTGATGTTGGAGGAGAATTACACCCACACCCTTACCGAGTCACTGAAACGCGGCGACGTTGACGCCATC
ATTGTGGCAGAGCCGTTTCAAGAGCCGGGTATTGTGACTGAACCTTTGTATGACGAGCCGTTTTTCGTTA
TCGTTCCGAAGGGCCATAGCTTCGAGGAGTTGGATGCCGTTAGCCCTCGCATGTTGGGCGAAGAACAAGT
TCTGCTTCTGACCGAGGGCAACTGTATGCGTGACCAGGTGCTTAGCTCCGCCGGCTTCAACAGCAACAAC
GTCTATATCATGGCCGACAAGCAGAAGAACGGCATCAAGGCCAACTTCAAGATCCGCCACAACGTCGAGG
ACGGCAGCGTGCAGCTCGCCGACCACTACCAGCAGAACACCCCCATCGGCGACGGCCCCGTGCTGCTGCC
CGACAACCACTACCTGAGCTTCCAGTCCGTCCTGAGCAAAGACCCCAACGAGAAGCGCGATCACATGGTC
CTGCTGGAGTTCGTGACCGCCGCCGGGATCACTCTCGGCATGGACGAGCTGTACAACGTGGATGGCGGTA
GCGGTGGCACCGGCAGCAAGGGCGAGGAGCTGTTCACCGGGGTGGTGCCCATCCTGGTCGAGCTGGACGG
CGACGTAAACGGCCACAAGTTCAGCGTGTCCGGCGAGGGCGAGGGCGATGCCACCTACGGCAAGCTGACC
CTGAAGCTGATCTGCACCACCGGCAAGCTGCCCGTGCCCTGGCCCACCCTCGTGACCACCCTCAGCTACG
GCCTGAAGTGCTTCGCCCGCTACCCCGACCACATGAAGCAGCACGACTTCTTCAAGTCCGCCATGCCCGA
AGGCTACGTCCAGGAGCGCACCATCTTCTTCAAGGACGACGGCAACTACAAGACCCGCGCCGAGGTGAAG
TTCGAGGGCGACACCCTGGTGAACCGCATCGAGCTGAAGGGCATCGGCTTCAAGGAGGACGGCAACATCC
TGGGGCACAAGCTGGAGTACAACGGCCCCAGTTGCAGCGAGCTTGCCGCCAAACAGCGCATTCAGGGTCT
CACCAACACCCTTCAAGGCTCAAGCATCAATACCATCCGCCACATGGTTGCCAGTGGCTTGGCAATCAGC
GTCTTGCCTGCCACTGCCCTTACCGAAAACGACCACATGCTGTTTAGCATTATCCCGTTTGAAGGCACCC
CGCCTAGCCGCCGCGTTGTCCTGGCCTATCGCCGCAACTTTGTCCGCCCTAAGGCCCTTTCAGCCATGAA
AGCCGCAATTATGCAAAGCCAACTGCATGGTGTTAGCTTCATCTGCGATTGACTCGAGCCTCTAGAACTA
TAGTGAGTCGTATTACGTAGATCCAGACATGATAAGATACATTGATGAGTTTGGACAAACCACAACTAGA
ATGCAGTGAAAAAAATGCTTTATTTGTGAAATTTGTGATGCTATTGCTTTATTTGTAACCATTATAAGCT
GCAATAAACAAGTTAACAACAACAATTGCATTCATTTTATGTTTCAGGTTCAGGGGGAGGTGTGGGAGGT
TTTTTAATTCGCGGCCGCGGCGCCAATGCATTGGGCCCGGTACCCAGCTTTTGTTCCCTTTAGTGAGGGT
TAATTGCGCGCTTGGCGTAATCATGGTCATAGCTGTTTCCTGTGTGAAATTGTTATCCGCTCACAATTCC
ACACAACATACGAGCCGGGAGCATAAAGTGTAAAGCCTGGGGTGCCTAATGAGTGAGCTAACTCACATTA
ATTGCGTTGCGCTCACTGCCCGCTTTCCAGTCGGGAAACCTGTCGTGCCAGCTGCATTAATGAATCGGCC
AACGCGCGGGGAGAGGCGGTTTGCGTATTGGGCGCTCTTCCGCTTCCTCGCTCACTGACTCGCTGCGCTC
GGTCGTTCGGCTGCGGCGAGCGGTATCAGCTCACTCAAAGGCGGTAATACGGTTATCCACAGAATCAGGG
GATAACGCAGGAAAGAACATGTGAGCAAAAGGCCAGCAAAAGGCCAGGAACCGTAAAAAGGCCGCGTTGC
TGGCGTTTTTCCATAGGCTCCGCCCCCCTGACGAGCATCACAAAAATCGACGCTCAAGTCAGAGGTGGCG
AAACCCGACAGGACTATAAAGATACCAGGCGTTTCCCCCTGGAAGCTCCCTCGTGCGCTCTCCTGTTCCG
ACCCTGCCGCTTACCGGATACCTGTCCGCCTTTCTCCCTTCGGGAAGCGTGGCGCTTTCTCATAGCTCAC
GCTGTAGGTATCTCAGTTCGGTGTAGGTCGTTCGCTCCAAGCTGGGCTGTGTGCACGAACCCCCCGTTCA
GCCCGACCGCTGCGCCTTATCCGGTAACTATCGTCTTGAGTCCAACCCGGTAAGACACGACTTATCGCCA
CTGGCAGCAGCCACTGGTAACAGGATTAGCAGAGCGAGGTATGTAGGCGGTGCTACAGAGTTCTTGAAGT
GGTGGCCTAACTACGGCTACACTAGAAGAACAGTATTTGGTATCTGCGCTCTGCTGAAGCCAGTTACCTT
CGGAAAAAGAGTTGGTAGCTCTTGATCCGGCAAACAAACCACCGCTGGTAGCGGTGGTTTTTTTGTTTGC
AAGCAGCAGATTACGCGCAGAAAAAAAGGATCTCAAGAAGATCCTTTGATCTTTTCTACGGGGTCTGACG
CTCAGTGGAACGAAAACTCACGTTAAGGGATTTTGGTCATGAGATTATCAAAAAGGATCTTCACCTAGAT
CCTTTTAAATTAAAAATGAAGTTTTAAATCAATCTAAAGTATATATGAGTAAACTTGGTCTGACAGTTAC
CAATGCTTAATCAGTGAGGCACCTATCTCAGCGATCTGTCTATTTCGTTCATCCATAGTTGCCTGACTCC
CCGTCGTGTAGATAACTACGATACGGGAGGGCTTACCATCTGGCCCCAGTGCTGCAATGATACCGCGAGA
CCCACGCTCACCGGCTCCAGATTTATCAGCAATAAACCAGCCAGCCGGAAGGGCCGAGCGCAGAAGTGGT
CCTGCAACTTTATCCGCCTCCATCCAGTCTATTAATTGTTGCCGGGAAGCTAGAGTAAGTAGTTCGCCAG
TTAATAGTTTGCGCAACGTTGTTGCCATTGCTACAGGCATCGTGGTGTCACGCTCGTCGTTTGGTATGGC
TTCATTCAGCTCCGGTTCCCAACGATCAAGGCGAGTTACATGATCCCCCATGTTGTGCAAAAAAGCGGTT
AGCTCCTTCGGTCCTCCGATCGTTGTCAGAAGTAAGTTGGCCGCAGTGTTATCACTCATGGTTATGGCAG
CACTGCATAATTCTCTTACTGTCATGCCATCCGTAAGATGCTTTTCTGTGACTGGTGAGTACTCAACCAA
GTCATTCTGAGAATAGTGTATGCGGCGACCGAGTTGCTCTTGCCCGGCGTCAATACGGGATAATACCGCG
CCACATAGCAGAACTTTAAAAGTGCTCATCATTGGAAAACGTTCTTCGGGGCGAAAACTCTCAAGGATCT
TACCGCTGTTGAGATCCAGTTCGATGTAACCCACTCGTGCACCCAACTGATCTTCAGCATCTTTTACTTT
CACCAGCGTTTCTGGGTGAGCAAAAACAGGAAGGCAAAATGCCGCAAAAAAGGGAATAAGGGCGACACGG
AAATGTTGAATACTCATACTCTTCCTTTTTCAATATTATTGAAGCATTTATCAGGGTTATTGTCTCATGA
GCGGATACATATTTGAATGTATTTAGAAAAATAAACAAATAGGGGTTCCGCGCACATTTCCCCGAAAAGT
GCCACCTAAATTGTAAGCGTTAATATTTTGTTAAAATTCGCGTTAAATTTTTGTTAAATCAGCTCATTTT
TTAACCAATAGGCCGAAATCGGCAAAATCCCTTATAAATCAAAAGAATAGACCGAGATAGGGT
[37 nt withheld, positions 5314-5350]
AAAGAACGTGGACTCCAACGTCAAAGG
[49 nt withheld, positions 5378-5426]
T
[91 nt withheld, positions 5428-5518]
G
[124 nt withheld, positions 5520-5643]
CCCATTCGCCATTCAGGCTGCGCAACTGTTGGGAAGGGCGATCGGTGCGGGCCTCTTCGCTATTACGCCA
GTCGACC
Features (pLannotate 1.2.2; 17 found; start..end, strand, type, name):
      1..978     +  promoter       CMV IE94 promoter: enhancer/promoter region of simian cytomegalovirus major immediate early transcription unit IE94
   1013..1031    +  promoter       SP6 promoter: promoter for bacteriophage SP6 RNA polymerase
   1084..1158    +  CDS            COX8 presequence: mitochondrial presequence of human cytochrome c oxidase subunit VIII (Rizutto et al., 1989)
   1178..1251    +  CDS            COX8 presequence (fragment): mitochondrial presequence of human cytochrome c oxidase subunit VIII (Rizutto et al., 1989)
   1678..2403    +  CDS            cEGFP: cEGFP is a basic (constitutively fluorescent) green fluorescent protein published in 2008, derived from Aequorea victoria.
   2728..2745    -  promoter       T7 promoter (fragment): promoter for bacteriophage T7 RNA polymerase
   2750..2884    -  polyA_signal   SV40 poly(A) signal: SV40 polyadenylation signal
   2997..3015    -  promoter       T3 promoter: promoter for bacteriophage T3 RNA polymerase
   3060..3076    -  protein_bind   lac operator: The lac repressor binds to the lac operator to inhibit transcription in E. coli. This inhibition can be relieved by adding lactose or isopropyl-β-D-thiogalactopyranoside (IPTG). lac repressor encoded by lacI
   3084..3114    -  promoter       lac promoter: promoter for the E. coli lac operon
   3129..3150    -  protein_bind   CAP binding site: CAP binding activates transcription in the presence of cAMP. E. coli catabolite activator protein
   3163..3255    -  CDS            lacI (fragment): lac repressor; lacI; The lac repressor binds to the lac operator to inhibit transcription in E. coli. This inhibition can be relieved by adding lactose or isopropyl-β-D-thiogalactopyranoside (IPTG).
   3438..4026    -  rep_origin     ori: high-copy-number ColE1/pMB1/pBR322/pUC origin of replication
   4197..5057    -  CDS            AmpR: β-lactamase; bla; confers resistance to ampicillin, carbenicillin, and related antibiotics
   5058..5162    -  promoter       AmpR promoter: bla
   5215..5643    -  rep_origin     f1 ori (sequence partly withheld): f1 bacteriophage origin of replication; arrow indicates direction of (+) strand synthesis
   5648..5714    -  CDS            lacZα (fragment): LacZα fragment of β-galactosidase; lacZ fragment
