[The description below was written by a language model from this plasmid's Addgene catalogue record and pLannotate feature annotations shown in this document.]
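Description:
pCS2+MLS-HyPer7 is a 5.7 kb mammalian expression plasmid built on the pCS2+ backbone that encodes HyPer7, an ultrasensitive genetically encoded fluorescent indicator for hydrogen peroxide, directed to the mitochondrial matrix. It is maintained in E. coli as a high-copy plasmid through a ColE1/pUC-type origin and selected with ampicillin via the β-lactamase gene. An f1 origin and remnants of the lac region (lac promoter/operator, lacZα and lacI fragments) are also present as backbone carry-overs.

The roughly 1.4 kb insert was cloned between EcoRI and XhoI sites, both retained. Expression in mammalian cells is driven by the simian cytomegalovirus IE94 enhancer/promoter characteristic of pCS2+. An SP6 promoter immediately downstream of it allows in vitro transcription of sense mRNA, a standard use of this backbone for RNA injection. The open reading frame begins with a tandem mitochondrial targeting signal, annotated as two copies of the human cytochrome c oxidase subunit VIII presequence (the second called as a fragment), which directs import of the sensor into the matrix. The automated annotation labels only part of the sensor coding region, as a GFP-derived fluorescent protein (cEGFP), and leaves the flanking coding sequence unannotated; the record does not describe the peroxide-sensing portion of HyPer7. An SV40 polyadenylation signal follows the insert, though it is annotated on the reverse strand, and T7 (fragment) and T3 promoters lie in reverse orientation downstream.

The construct is intended for optical imaging of hydrogen peroxide dynamics specifically within mitochondria of living mammalian cells, in the context of work examining the oxidant's roles in cell migration and mitochondrial function.
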