Addgene plasmid #136470: pCS2+MLS-HyPer7
Purpose: Mammalian expression of mitochondrial matrix targeted ultrasensitive hydrogen peroxide indicator HyPer7 for optical imaging
Depositing lab: Vsevolod Belousov. Publication: Ultrasensitive Genetically Encoded Indicator for Hydrogen Peroxide Identifies Roles for the Oxidant in Cell Migration and Mitochondrial Function. Pak VV, Ezerina D, Lyublinskaya OG, Pedre B, Tyurin-Kuzmin PA, Mishina NM, Thauvin M, Young D, Wahni K, Martinez Gache SA, Demidovich AD, Ermakova YG, Maslova YD, Shokhina AG, Eroglu E, Bilan DS, Bogeski I, Michel T, Vriz S, Messens J, Belousov VV. Cell Metab. 2020 Mar 3;31(3):642-653.e6. doi: 10.1016/j.cmet.2020.02.003. PubMed 32130885.
Backbone
  Vector backbone: pCS2+
  Total vector size (bp): 5720
  Vector type: Mammalian Expression
Growth in bacteria
  Bacterial resistance: Ampicillin, 100 μg/mL
  Growth temperature: 37°C
  Growth strain: DH5alpha
  Copy number: High Copy
Gene/Insert
  Gene/Insert name: HyPer7
  Insert size (bp): 1437
  Promoter: CMV, SP6
  Tag / fusion protein: Tandem mitochondrial targeting signal of cytochrome c oxidase subunit VIII (N terminal on insert)
  Cloning method: Restriction Enzyme; 5′ cloning site EcoRI (not destroyed); 3′ cloning site XhoI (not destroyed)
  Sequencing primers: 5′ ATTTAGGTGACACTATAGA; 3′ GTCATAGCTGTTTCCTG
Terms and licenses: Academic/Nonprofit Terms; Industry Terms: Not Available to Industry
How to cite: pCS2+MLS-HyPer7 was a gift from Vsevolod Belousov (Addgene plasmid # 136470 ; http://n2t.net/addgene:136470 ; RRID:Addgene_136470)
